LOCUS       Exported 7003 bp ds-DNA circular SYN 12-MAY-2021
DEFINITION  Plasmid for incorporating the non-canonical amino acid
            3-nitroTyrosine with the Mj 3NY (5B) synthetase and cognate amber
            suppressing tRNA in Ecoli..
ACCESSION   .
VERSION     .
KEYWORDS    pDule2-3-nitroTyrosine (5B)
SOURCE      synthetic DNA construct
  ORGANISM  synthetic DNA construct
REFERENCE   1 (bases 1 to 7003)
  AUTHORS   Cooley RB, Feldman JL, Driggers CM, Bundy TA, Stokes AL, Karplus PA,
            Mehl RA
  TITLE     Structural basis of improved second-generation 3-nitro-tyrosine tRNA
            synthetases.
  JOURNAL   Biochemistry. 2014 Apr 1;53(12):1916-24. doi: 10.1021/bi5001239.
            Epub 2014 Mar 20.
  PUBMED    24611875
REFERENCE   2 (bases 1 to 7003)
  AUTHORS   .
  TITLE     Direct Submission
  JOURNAL   Exported May 12, 2021 from SnapGene Server 1.1.58
            http://www.snapgene.com
FEATURES             Location/Qualifiers
     source          1..7003
                     /organism="synthetic DNA construct"
                     /mol_type="other DNA"
     CDS             1161..1190
                     /codon_start=1
                     /product="Myc (human c-Myc proto-oncogene) epitope tag"
                     /label=Myc
                     /translation="EQKLISEEDL"
     CDS             1206..1223
                     /codon_start=1
                     /product="6xHis affinity tag"
                     /label=6xHis
                     /translation="HHHHHH"
     primer_bind     complement(1279..1296)
                     /label=pBAD Reverse
                     /note="For vectors with E. coli araBAD promoter, reverse
                     primer"
     terminator      1449..1535
                     /gene="Escherichia coli rrnB"
                     /label=rrnB T1 terminator
                     /note="transcription terminator T1 from the E. coli rrnB
                     gene"
     primer_bind     complement(1742..1759)
                     /label=L4440
                     /note="L4440 vector, forward primer"
     rep_origin      complement(1876..2421)
                     /direction=LEFT
                     /label=p15A ori
                     /note="Plasmids containing the medium-copy-number p15A
                     origin of replication can be propagated in E. coli cells
                     that contain a second plasmid with the ColE1 origin. "
     primer_bind     complement(1956..1975)
                     /label=pBR322ori-F
                     /note="pBR322 origin, forward primer"
     promoter        2572..2663
                     /gene="bla"
                     /label=AmpR promoter
     CDS             2664..3455
                     /codon_start=1
                     /gene="aadA"
                     /product="aminoglycoside adenylyltransferase (Murphy,
                     1985)"
                     /label=SmR
                     /note="confers resistance to spectinomycin and
                     streptomycin"
                     /translation="MREAVIAEVSTQLSEVVGVIERHLEPTLLAVHLYGSAVDGGLKPH
                     SDIDLLVTVTVRLDETTRRALINDLLETSASPGESEILRAVEVTIVVHDDIIPWRYPAK
                     RELQFGEWQRNDILAGIFEPATIDIDLAILLTKAREHSVALVGPAAEELFDPVPEQDLF
                     EALNETLTLWNSPPDWAGDERNVVLTLSRIWYSAVTGKIAPKDVAADWAMERLPAQYQP
                     VILEARQAYLGQEEDRLASRADQLEEFVHYVKGEITKVVGK"
     primer_bind     complement(3631..3650)
                     /label=pBRrevBam
                     /note="pBR322 vectors, tet region, downstream of BamHI,
                     reverse primer"
     primer_bind     4776..4798
                     /label=M13/pUC Forward
                     /note="In lacZ gene"
     primer_bind     4790..4807
                     /label=M13 Forward
                     /note="In lacZ gene. Also called M13-F20 or M13 (-21)
                     Forward"
     primer_bind     4791..4807
                     /label=M13 fwd
                     /note="common sequencing primer, one of multiple similar
                     variants"
     primer_bind     5791..5813
                     /label=pGEX 3'
                     /note="pGEX vectors, reverse primer"
     CDS             complement(5969..6847)
                     /codon_start=1
                     /gene="araC"
                     /product="L-arabinose regulatory protein"
                     /label=araC
                     /translation="MAEAQNDPLLPGYSFNAHLVAGLTPIEANGYLDFFIDRPLGMKGY
                     ILNLTIRGQGVVKNQGREFVCRPGDILLFPPGEIHHYGRHPEAREWYHQWVYFRPRAYW
                     HEWLNWPSIFANTGFFRPDEAHQPHFSDLFGQIINAGQGEGRYSELLAINLLEQLLLRR
                     MEAINESLHPPMDNRVREACQYISDHLADSNFDIASVAQHVCLSPSRLSHLFRQQLGIS
                     VLSWREDQRISQAKLLLSTTRMPIATVGRNVGFDDQLYFSRVFKKCTGASPSEFRAGCE
                     EKVNDVAVKLS"
ORIGIN
        1 aactcagaat aagaaatgag gccgctcatg gcgttctgtt gcccgtctca ccggtgaaaa
       61 gaaaaacaac cctggcgccg cttctttgag cgaacgatca aaaataagtg gcgccccatc
      121 aaaaaaatat tctcaacata aaaaactttg tgtaatactt gtaacgctga gtttacgctt
      181 tgaggaatcc cccatggacg aatttgaaat gataaagaga aacacatctg aaattatcag
      241 cgaggaagag ttaagagagg ttttaaaaaa agatgaaaaa tctgctcata taggttttga
      301 accaagtggt aaaatacatt tagggcatta tctccaaata aaaaagatga ttgatttaca
      361 aaatgctgga tttgatataa ttatactttt ggctgattta tgtgcctatt taaaccagaa
      421 aggagagttg gatgagatta gaaaaatagg agattataac aaaaaagttt ttgaagcaat
      481 ggggttaaag gcaaaatatg tttatggaag tgaattccag cttgataagg attatacact
      541 gaatgtctat agattggctt taaaaactac cttaaaaaga gcaagaagga gtatggaact
      601 tatagcaaga gaggatgaaa atccaaaggt tgctgaagtt atctatccaa taatgcaggt
      661 taatagtgct cattatcgtg gcgttgatgt tgcagttgga gggatggagc agagaaaaat
      721 acacatgtta gcaagggagc ttttaccaaa aaaggttgtt tgtattcaca accctgtctt
      781 aacgggtttg gatggagaag gaaagatgag ttcttcaaaa gggaatttta tagctgttga
      841 tgactctcca gaagagatta gggctaagat aaagaaagca tactgcccag ctggagttgt
      901 tgaaggaaat ccaataatgg agatagctaa atacttcctt gaatatcctt taaccataaa
      961 aaggccagaa aaatttggtg gagatttgac agttaatagc tatgaggagt tagagagttt
     1021 atttaaaaat aaggaattgc atccaatgga tttaaaaaat gctgtagctg aagaacttat
     1081 aaagatttta gagccaatta gaaagagatt ataactgcag tttcaaacgg gtaccatatg
     1141 ggaattcgaa gcttgggccc gaacaaaaac tcatctcaga agaggatctg aatagcgccg
     1201 tcgaccatca tcatcatcat cattgagttt aaacggtctc cagcttggct gttttggcgg
     1261 atgagagaag attttcagcc tgatacagat taaatcagaa cgcagaagcg gtctgataaa
     1321 acagaatttg cctggcggca gtagcgcggt ggtcccacct gaccccatgc cgaactcaga
     1381 agtgaaacgc cgtagcgccg atggtagtgt ggggtctccc catgcgagag tagggaactg
     1441 ccaggcatca aataaaacga aaggctcagt cgaaagactg ggcctttcgt tttatctgtt
     1501 gtttgtcggt gaacgctctc ctgagtagga caaatccgcc gggagctgtc cctcctgttc
     1561 agctactgac ggggtggtgc gtaacggcaa aagcaccgcc ggacatcagc gctagcggag
     1621 tgtatactgg cttactatgt tggcactgat gagggtgtca gtgaagtgct tcatgtggca
     1681 ggagaaaaaa ggctgcaccg gtgcgtcagc agaatatgtg atacaggata tattccgctt
     1741 cctcgctcac tgactcgcta cgctcggtcg ttcgactgcg gcgagcggaa atggcttacg
     1801 aacggggcgg agatttcctg gaagatgcca ggaagatact taacagggaa gtgagagggc
     1861 cgcggcaaag ccgtttttcc ataggctccg cccccctgac aagcatcacg aaatctgacg
     1921 ctcaaatcag tggtggcgaa acccgacagg actataaaga taccaggcgt ttccccctgg
     1981 cggctccctc gtgcgctctc ctgttcctgc ctttcggttt accggtgtca ttccgctgtt
     2041 atggccgcgt ttgtctcatt ccacgcctga cactcagttc cgggtaggca gttcgctcca
     2101 agctggactg tatgcacgaa ccccccgttc agtccgaccg ctgcgcctta tccggtaact
     2161 atcgtcttga gtccaacccg gaaagacatg caaaagcacc actggcagca gccactggta
     2221 attgatttag aggagttagt cttgaagtca tgcgccggtt aaggctaaac tgaaaggaca
     2281 agttttggtg actgcgctcc tccaagccag ttacctcggt tcaaagagtt ggtagctcag
     2341 agaaccttcg aaaaaccgcc ctgcaaggcg gttttttcgt tttcagagca agagattacg
     2401 cgcagaccaa aacgatctca agaagatcat cttattaatc agataaaata tttctagatt
     2461 tcagtgcaat ttatctcttc aaatgtagca cctgaagtca gccccatacg atataagttg
     2521 taattctcat gtttgacagc ttatcatcga tgcgaccgag tgagctagct atttgtttat
     2581 ttttctaaat acattcaaat atgtatccgc tcatgagaca ataaccctga taaatgcttc
     2641 aataatattg aaaaaggaag agtatgaggg aagcggtgat cgccgaagta tcgactcaac
     2701 tatcagaggt agttggcgtc atcgagcgcc atctcgaacc gacgttgctg gccgtacatt
     2761 tgtacggctc cgcagtggat ggcggcctga agccacacag tgatattgat ttgctggtta
     2821 cggtgaccgt aaggcttgat gaaacaacgc ggcgagcttt gatcaacgac cttttggaaa
     2881 cttcggcttc ccctggagag agcgagattc tccgcgctgt agaagtcacc attgttgtgc
     2941 acgacgacat cattccgtgg cgttatccag ctaagcgcga actgcaattt ggagaatggc
     3001 agcgcaatga cattcttgca ggtatcttcg agccagccac gatcgacatt gatctggcta
     3061 tcttgctgac aaaagcaaga gaacatagcg ttgccttggt aggtccagcg gcggaggaac
     3121 tctttgatcc ggttcctgaa caggatctat ttgaggcgct aaatgaaacc ttaacgctat
     3181 ggaactcgcc gcccgactgg gctggcgatg agcgaaatgt agtgcttacg ttgtcccgca
     3241 tttggtacag cgcagtaacc ggcaaaatcg cgccgaagga tgtcgctgcc gactgggcaa
     3301 tggagcgcct gccggcccag tatcagcccg tcatacttga agctagacag gcttatcttg
     3361 gacaagaaga agatcgcttg gcctcgcgcg cagatcagtt ggaagaattt gtccactacg
     3421 tgaaaggcga gatcaccaag gtagtcggca aataatgtct aacaattcgt tcaagccgag
     3481 gggccgcaag atccggccac gatgacccgg tcgtcggttc agggcagggt cgttaaatag
     3541 ccgcttatgt ctattgctgg tttaccggga tcctctacgc cggacgcatc gtggccggca
     3601 tcaccggcgc cacaggtgcg gttgctggcg cctatatcgc cgacatcacc gatggggaag
     3661 atcgggctcg ccacttcggg ctcatgagcg cttgtttcgg cgtgggtatg gtggcaggcc
     3721 ccgtggccgg gggactgttg ggcgccatct ccttgcatgc accattcctt gcggcggcgg
     3781 tgctcaacgg cctcaaccta ctactgggct gcttcctaat gcaggagtcg cataagggag
     3841 agcgtcgacc gatgcccttg agagccttca acccagtcag ctccttccgg tgggcgcggg
     3901 gcatgactat cgtcgccgca cttatgactg tcttctttat catgcaactc gtaggacagg
     3961 tgccggcagc gctctgggtc attttcggcg aggaccgctt tcgctggagc gcgacgatga
     4021 tcggcctgtc gcttgcggta ttcggaatct tgcacgccct cgctcaagcc ttcgtcactg
     4081 gtcccgccac caaacgtttc ggcgagaagc aggccattat cgccggcatg gcggccgacg
     4141 cgctgggcta cgtcttgctg gcgttcgcga cgcgaggctg gatggccttc cccattatga
     4201 ttcttctcgc ttccggcggc atcgggatgc ccgcgttgca ggccatgctg tccaggcagg
     4261 tagatgacga ccatcaggga cagcttcaag gatcgctcgc ggctcttacc agcctaactt
     4321 cgatcattgg accgctgatc gtcacggcga tttatgccgc ctcggcgagc acatggaacg
     4381 ggttggcatg gattgtaggc gccgccctat accttgtctg cctccccgcg ttgcgtcgcg
     4441 gtgcatggag ccgggccacc tcgacctgaa tggaagccgg cggcacctcg ctaacggatt
     4501 caccactcca agaattggag ccaatcaatt cttgcggaga actgtgaatg cgcaaaccaa
     4561 cccttggcag aacatatcca tcgcgtccgc catctccagc agccgcacgc ggcgcatctc
     4621 gggctccttg catgcaccat tccttgcggc ggcggtgctc aacggcctca acctactact
     4681 gggctgcttc ctaatgcagg agtcgcataa gggagagcgt ctggcgaaag ggggatgtgc
     4741 tgcaaggcga ttaagttggg taacgccagg gttttcccag tcacgacgtt gtaaaacgac
     4801 ggccagtgcc aagcttaaaa aaaatcctta gctttcgcta aggatctgca gtggtccggc
     4861 gggccggatt tgaaccagcg ccatgcggat ttagagtccg ccgttctgcc ctgctgaact
     4921 accgccggga attcagcgtt acaagtatta cacaaagttt tttatgttga gaatattttt
     4981 ttgatggggc gccacttatt tttgatcgtt cgctcaaaga agcggcgcca gggttgtttt
     5041 tcttttcacc agtgagacgg gcaacagaac gccatgagcg gcctcatttc ttattctgag
     5101 ttacaacagt ccgcaccgct gccggtagct ccttccggtg ggcgcggggc atgactatcg
     5161 tcgccgcact tatgactgtc ttctttatca tgcaactcgt aggacaggtg ccggcagcgc
     5221 ccaacagtcc cccggccacg gggcctgcca ccatacccac gccgaaacaa gcgccctgca
     5281 ccattatgtt ccggatctgc atcgcaggat gctgctggct accctgtgga acacctacat
     5341 ctgtattaac gaagcgctaa ccgtttttat catgctctgg gaggcagaat aaatgatcat
     5401 atcgtcaatt attacctcca cggggagagc ctgagcaaac tggcctcagg catttgagaa
     5461 gcacacggtc acactgcttc cggtagtcaa taaaccggta aaccagcaat agacataagc
     5521 ggctatttaa cgaccctgcc ctgaaccgac gaccgggtcg aatttgcttt cgaatttctg
     5581 ccattcatcc gcttattatc acttattcag gcgtagcaac caggcgttta agggcaccaa
     5641 taactgcctt aaaaaaatta cgccccgccc tgccactcat cgcagttgac tgggtcatgg
     5701 ctgcgccccg acacccgcca acacccgctg acgcgccctg acgggcttgt ctgctcccgg
     5761 catccgctta cagacaagct gtgaccgtct ccgggagctg catgtgtcag aggttttcac
     5821 cgtcatcacc gaaacgcgcg aggcagcaga tcaattcgcg cgcgaaggcg aagcggcatg
     5881 cataatgtgc ctgtcaaatg gacgaagcag ggattctgca aaccctatgc tactccgtca
     5941 agccgtcaat tgtctgattc gttaccaatt atgacaactt gacggctaca tcattcactt
     6001 tttcttcaca accggcacgg aactcgctcg ggctggcccc ggtgcatttt ttaaataccc
     6061 gcgagaaata gagttgatcg tcaaaaccaa cattgcgacc gacggtggcg ataggcatcc
     6121 gggtggtgct caaaagcagc ttcgcctggc tgatacgttg gtcctcgcgc cagcttaaga
     6181 cgctaatccc taactgctgg cggaaaagat gtgacagacg cgacggcgac aagcaaacat
     6241 gctgtgcgac gctggcgata tcaaaattgc tgtctgccag gtgatcgctg atgtactgac
     6301 aagcctcgcg tacccgatta tccatcggtg gatggagcga ctcgttaatc gcttccatgc
     6361 gccgcagtaa caattgctca agcagattta tcgccagcag ctccgaatag cgcccttccc
     6421 cttgcccggc gttaatgatt tgcccaaaca ggtcgctgaa atgcggctgg tgcgcttcat
     6481 ccgggcgaaa gaaccccgta ttggcaaata ttgacggcca gttaagccat tcatgccagt
     6541 aggcgcgcgg acgaaagtaa acccactggt gataccattc gcgagcctcc ggatgacgac
     6601 cgtagtgatg aatctctcct ggcgggaaca gcaaaatatc acccggtcgg caaacaaatt
     6661 ctcgtccctg atttttcacc accccctgac cgcgaatggt gagattgaga atataacctt
     6721 tcattcccag cggtcggtcg ataaaaaaat cgagataacc gttggcctca atcggcgtta
     6781 aacccgccac cagatgggca ttaaacgagt atcccggcag caggggatca ttttgcgctt
     6841 cagccatact tttcatactc ccgccattca gagaagaaac caattgtcca tattgcatca
     6901 gacattgccg tcactgcgtc ttttactggc tcttctcgct aaccaaaccg gtaacccggg
     6961 accaagttta ctcatatata cggacagcgg tgcggactgt tgt
//
