[The description below was written by a language model from this plasmid's Addgene catalogue record and the feature table of its GenBank file.]
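Description:
pDule2-3-nitroTyrosine (5B) is a bacterial expression plasmid built on the pDule2 backbone that supplies the orthogonal translation machinery needed to incorporate the non-canonical amino acid 3-nitrotyrosine into proteins made in E. coli. Its payload is an engineered tyrosyl-tRNA synthetase from Methanocaldococcus jannaschii, the second-generation "5B" variant carrying the substitutions Y32H, H70C, D158S, I159A and L162R. It is paired with the cognate amber-suppressing tRNA derived from the same archaeal pair. The synthetase, cloned between NcoI and XhoI, is recorded as being expressed from the constitutive lpp promoter. When the plasmid is co-resident with an expression vector whose gene of interest contains an in-frame TAG codon, the synthetase charges the suppressor tRNA with 3-nitrotyrosine, so the amber codon is read as that residue rather than as a stop. This gives site-specific installation of a modification associated with oxidative stress.

The plasmid replicates from a p15A origin, which is compatible with ColE1-type expression vectors and suits this two-plasmid arrangement; the catalogue lists it as low copy. Selection is by spectinomycin through the aadA aminoglycoside adenylyltransferase gene, driven by the bla (AmpR) promoter.

The annotated sequence also shows pBAD-derived remnants: an araC gene, Myc and 6xHis tag coding segments, and the rrnB T1 terminator. The record does not say whether the tags are fused to the synthetase. The feature table does not annotate the synthetase, the tRNA or the lpp promoter. The sequence file is also about 7.0 kb, against a catalogue total of 6.3 kb, so the positions of these central elements cannot be confirmed from the annotation alone.
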