Addgene plasmid #85499: pDule2-3-nitroTyrosine (5B)
Purpose: Plasmid for incorporating the non-canonical amino acid 3-nitroTyrosine with the Mj 3NY (5B) synthetase and cognate amber suppressing tRNA in Ecoli.
Depositing lab: Ryan Mehl. Depositing organization: Oregon State University. Publication: Structural basis of improved second-generation 3-nitro-tyrosine tRNA synthetases. Cooley RB, Feldman JL, Driggers CM, Bundy TA, Stokes AL, Karplus PA, Mehl RA. Biochemistry. 2014 Apr 1;53(12):1916-24. doi: 10.1021/bi5001239. Epub 2014 Mar 20. PubMed 24611875.
Backbone
  Vector backbone: pDule2
  Backbone size w/o insert (bp): 5400
  Total vector size (bp): 6300
  Vector type: Bacterial Expression
Growth in bacteria
  Bacterial resistance: Spectinomycin, 50 μg/mL
  Growth temperature: 37°C
  Growth strain: DH5alpha
  Copy number: Low Copy
Gene/Insert
  Gene/Insert name: 3-nitroTyrosine tRNA synthetase and cognate amber suppressing tRNA derived from M. jannaschii Tyrosine synthetase/tRNA system (alt names: 3NY (5B) synthetase; 3-nitroY (5B) synthetase; 3-nitroTyr (5B) synthetase)
  Species: Methanocaldococcus jannaschii
  Insert size (bp): 921
  Mutation: Y32H H70C D158S I159A L162R
  Promoter: lpp (constitutive)
  Cloning method: Restriction Enzyme; 5′ cloning site NcoI (not destroyed); 3′ cloning site XhoI (not destroyed)
  Sequencing primers: 5′ CGTCACTGCGTCTTTTACTG
Terms and licenses: Academic/Nonprofit Terms; Industry Terms: Not Available to Industry
How to cite: pDule2-3-nitroTyrosine (5B) was a gift from Ryan Mehl (Addgene plasmid # 85499 ; http://n2t.net/addgene:85499 ; RRID:Addgene_85499)
